>Addgene plasmid #114608 | pTWIN1-His6-Ssp-Htt2-90(A2C)-15Q-A60C | addgene full sequence | sequence record 222653 | Addgene NGS Result
AGGACGCCCGCCATAAACTGCCAGGAATTAATTCCCCAGGCATCAAATAAAACGAAAGGCTCAGTCGAAA
GACTGGGCCTTTCGTTTTATCTGTTGTTTGTCGGTGAACGCTCTCCTGAGTAGGACAAATCCGCCGGGAG
CGGATTTGAACGTTGCGAAGCAACGGCCCGGAGGGTGGCGGGCAGGACGCCCGCCATAAACTGCCAGGAA
TTGGGGATCGGAATTAATTCCCGGTTTAAACCGGGGATCTCGATCCCGCGAAATTAATACGACTCACTAT
AGGGGAATTGTGAGCGGATAACAATTCCCCTCTAGAAATAATTTTGTTTAACTTTAAGAAGGAGATATAC
ATATGCATCATCATCATCACCATAGCGGTGCAATTAGCGGTGATAGCCTGATTAGCCTGGCAAGCACCGG
TAAACGTGTTAGCATTAAAGATCTGCTGGATGAGAAAGATTTTGAGATTTGGGCCATTAACGAGCAGACC
ATGAAACTGGAAAGCGCAAAAGTTAGCCGTGTTTTTTGCACCGGTAAAAAACTGGTGTATATCCTGAAAA
CCCGTCTGGGTCGTACCATTAAAGCAACCGCAAATCATCGTTTTCTGACCATTGATGGTTGGAAACGTCT
GGATGAACTGAGCCTGAAAGAACATATTGCACTGCCTCGTAAACTGGAAAGTAGCAGCCTGCAACTGAGT
CCGGAAATTGAAAAACTGAGCCAGAGCGATATCTATTGGGATAGCATTGTTAGCATTACCGAAACCGGTG
TTGAAGAAGTTTTTGATCTGACCGTTCCGGGTCCGCACAATTTTGTTGCAAATGATATTATTGTTCACAA
CTGCACCCTGGAAAAACTGATGAAAGCATTTGAAAGCCTGAAAAGCTTTCAGCAGCAGCAACAACAGCAG
CAACAGCAACAACAACAACAGCAGCCTCCGCCTCCGCCTCCTCCACCACCTCCTCCACAGCTGCCTCAGC
CTCCGCCTCAGTGCCAGCCGCTGCTGCCACAGCCTCAGCCACCTCCACCGCCACCGCCTCCACCTCCGGG
TCCAGCAGTTGCAGAAGAACCGCTGCATCGTCCGTAATAACTGCAGGAAGGGGATCCGGCTGCTAACAAA
GCCCGAAAGGAAGCTGAGTTGGCTGCTGCCACCGCTGAGCAATAACTAGCATAACCCCTTGGGGCCTCTA
AACGGGTCTTGAGGGGTTTTTTGCTGAAAGGAGGAACTATATCCGGATAACTACGTCAGGTGGCACTTTT
CGGGGAAATGTGCGCGGAACCCCTATTTGTTTATTTTTCTAAATACATTCAAATATGTATCCGCTCATGA
GACAATAACCCTGATAAATGCTTCAATAATATTGAAAAAGGAAGAGTATGAGTATTCAACATTTCCGTGT
CGCCCTTATTCCCTTTTTTGCGGCATTTTGCCTTCCTGTTTTTGCTCACCCAGAAACGCTGGTGAAAGTA
AAAGATGCTGAAGATCAGTTGGGTGCACGAGTGGGTTACATCGAACTGGATCTCAACAGCGGTAAGATCC
TTGAGAGTTTTCGCCCCGAAGAACGTTTCCCAATGATGAGCACTTTTAAAGTTCTGCTATGTGGCGCGGT
ATTATCCCGTGTTGACGCCGGGCAAGAGCAACTCGGTCGCCGCATACACTATTCTCAGAATGACTTGGTT
GAGTACTCACCAGTCACAGAAAAGCATCTTACGGATGGCATGACAGTAAGAGAATTATGCAGTGCTGCCA
TAACCATGAGTGATAACACTGCGGCCAACTTACTTCTGACAACGATCGGAGGACCGAAGGAGCTAACCGC
TTTTTTGCACAACATGGGGGATCATGTAACTCGCCTTGATCGTTGGGAACCGGAGCTGAATGAAGCCATA
CCAAACGACGAGCGTGACACCACGATGCCTGTAGCAATGGCAACAACGTTGCGCAAACTATTAACTGGCG
AACTACTTACTCTAGCTTCCCGGCAACAATTAATAGACTGGATGGAGGCGGATAAAGTTGCAGGACCACT
TCTGCGCTCGGCCCTTCCGGCTGGCTGGTTTATTGCTGATAAATCTGGAGCCGGTGAGCGTGGGTCTCGC
GGTATCATTGCAGCACTGGGGCCAGATGGTAAGCCCTCCCGTATCGTAGTTATCTACACGACGGGGAGTC
AGGCAACTATGGATGAACGAAATAGACAGATCGCTGAGATAGGTGCCTCACTGATTAAGCATTGGTAACT
GTCAGACCAAGTTTACTCATATATACTTTAGATTGATT
[38 nt withheld, positions 2279-2316]
A
[37 nt withheld, positions 2318-2354]
ATTTTGTTAAAATTCGCGTTAAATTTTTGTTAAATCAGCTCATTTTTTAACCAATAGGCCGAAATCGGCA
AAATCCCTTATAAATCAAAAGAATAGCCCGAGATAGGGT
[37 nt withheld, positions 2464-2500]
AAAGAACGTGGACTCCAACGTCAAAGG
[141 nt withheld, positions 2528-2668]
G
[125 nt withheld, positions 2670-2794]
AAAGGATCTAGGTGAAGATCCTTTTTGATAATCTCATGACCAAAATCCCTTAACGTGAGTTTTCGTTCCA
CTGAGCGTCAGACCCCGTAGAAAAGATCAAAGGATCTTCTTGAGATCCTTTTTTTCTGCGCGTAATCTGC
TGCTTGCAAACAAAAAAACCACCGCTACCAGCGGTGGTTTGTTTGCCGGATCAAGAGCTACCAACTCTTT
TTCCGAAGGTAACTGGCTTCAGCAGAGCGCAGATACCAAATACTGTCCTTCTAGTGTAGCCGTAGTTAGG
CCACCACTTCAAGAACTCTGTAGCACCGCCTACATACCTCGCTCTGCTAATCCTGTTACCAGTGGCTGCT
GCCAGTGGCGATAAGTCGTGTCTTACCGGGTTGGACTCAAGACGATAGTTACCGGATAAGGCGCAGCGGT
CGGGCTGAACGGGGGGTTCGTGCACACAGCCCAGCTTGGAGCGAACGACCTACACCGAACTGAGATACCT
ACAGCGTGAGCTATGAGAAAGCGCCACGCTTCCCGAAGGGAGAAAGGCGGACAGGTATCCGGTAAGCGGC
AGGGTCGGAACAGGAGAGCGCACGAGGGAGCTTCCAGGGGGAAACGCCTGGTATCTTTATAGTCCTGTCG
GGTTTCGCCACCTCTGACTTGAGCGTCGATTTTTGTGATGCTCGTCAGGGGGGCGGAGCCTATGGAAAAA
CGCCAGCAACGCGGCCTTTTTACGGTTCCTGGCCTTTTGCTGGCCTTTTGCTCACATGTTCTTTCCTGCG
TTATCCCCTGATTCTGTGGATAACCGTATTACCGCCTTTGAGTGAGCTGATACCGCTCGCCGCAGCCGAA
CGACCGAGCGCAGCGAGTCAGTGAGCGAGGAAGCTATGGTGCACTCTCAGTACAATCTGCTCTGATGCCG
CATAGTTAAGCCAGTATACACTCCGCTATCGCTACGTGACTGGGTCATGGCTGCGCCCCGACACCCGCCA
ACACCCGCTGACGCGCCCTGACGGGCTTGTCTGCTCCCGGCATCCGCTTACAGACAAGCTGTGACCGTCT
CCGGGAGCTGCATGTGTCAGAGGTTTTCACCGTCATCACCGAAACGCGCGAGGCAGCTGCGGTAAAGCTC
ATCAGCGTGGTCGTGCAGCGATTCACAGATGTCTGCCTGTTCATCCGCGTCCAGCTCGTTGAGTTTCTCC
AGAAGCGTTAATGTCTGGCTTCTGATAAAGCGGGCCATGTTAAGGGCGGTTTTTTCCTGTTTGGTCACTG
ATGCCTCCGTGTAAGGGGGATTTCTGTTCATGGGGGTAATGATACCGATGAAACGAGAGAGGATGCTCAC
GATACGGGTTACTGATGATGAACATGCCCGGTTACTGGAACGTTGTGAGGGTAAACAACTGGCGGTATGG
ATGCGGCGGGACCAGAGAAAAATCACTCAGGGTCAATGCCAGCCGAACGCCAGCAAGACGTAGCCCAGCG
CGTCGGCCGCCATGCCGGCGATAATGGCCTGCTTCTCGCCGAAACGTTTGGTGGCGGGACCAGTGACGAA
GGCTTGAGCGAGGGCGTGCAAGATTCCGAATACCGCAAGCGACAGGCCGATCATCGTCGCGCTCCAGCGA
AAGCGGTCCTCGCCGAAAATGACCCAGAGCGCTGCCGGCACCTGTCCTACGAGTTGCATGATAAAGAAGA
CAGTCATAAGTGCGGCGACGATAGTCATGCCCCGCGCCCACCGGAAGGAGCTGACTGGGTTGAAGGCTCT
CAAGGGCATCGGTCGAGATCCCGGTGCCTAATGAGTGAGCTAACTTACATTAATTGCGTTGCGCTCACTG
CCCGCTTTCCAGTCGGGAAACCTGTCGTGCCAGCTGCATTAATGAATCGGCCAACGCGCGGGGAGAGGCG
GTTTGCGTATTGGGCGCCAGGGTGGTTTTTCTTTTCACCAGTGAGACGGGCAACAGCTGATTGCCCTTCA
CCGCCTGGCCCTGAGAGAGTTGCAGCAAGCGGTCCACGCTGGTTTGCCCCAGCAGGCGAAAATCCTGTTT
GATGGTGGTTAACGGCGGGATATAACATGAGCTGTCTTCGGTATCGTCGTATCCCACTACCGAGATATCC
GCACCAACGCGCAGCCCGGACTCGGTAATGGCGCGCATTGCGCCCAGCGCCATCTGATCGTTGGCAACCA
GCATCGCAGTGGGAACGATGCCCTCATTCAGCATTTGCATGGTTTGTTGAAAACCGGACATGGCACTCCA
GTCGCCTTCCCGTTCCGCTATCGGCTGAATTTGATTGCGAGTGAGATATTTATGCCAGCCAGCCAGACGC
AGACGCGCCGAGACAGAACTTAATGGGCCCGCTAACAGCGCGATTTGCTGGTGACCCAATGCGACCAGAT
GCTCCACGCCCAGTCGCGTACCGTCTTCATGGGAGAAAATAATACTGTTGATGGGTGTCTGGTCAGAGAC
ATCAAGAAATAACGCCGGAACATTAGTGCAGGCAGCTTCCACAGCAATGGCATCCTGGTCATCCAGCGGA
TAGTTAATGATCAGCCCACTGACGCGTTGCGCGAGAAGATTGTGCACCGCCGCTTTACAGGCTTCGACGC
CGCTTCGTTCTACCATCGACACCACCACGCTGGCACCCAGTTGATCGGCGCGAGATTTAATCGCCGCGAC
AATTTGCGACGGCGCGTGCAGGGCCAGACTGGAGGTGGCAACGCCAATCAGCAACGACTGTTTGCCCGCC
AGTTGTTGTGCCACGCGGTTGGGAATGTAATTCAGCTCCGCCATCGCCGCTTCCACTTTTTCCCGCGTTT
TCGCAGAAACGTGGCTGGCCTGGTTCACCACGCGGGAAACGGTCTGATAAGAGACACCGGCATACTCTGC
GACATCGTATAACGTTACTGGTTTCACATTCACCACCCTGAATTGACTCTCTTCCGGGCGCTATCATGCC
ATACCGCGAAAGGTTTTGCGCCATTCGATGGTGTCCGGGATCTCGACGCTCTCCCTTATGCGACTCCTGC
ATTAGGAAGCAGCCCAGTAGTAGGTTGAGGCCGTTGAGCACCGCCGCCGCAAGGAATGGTGCATGCCGGC
ATGCCGCCCTTTCGTCTTCAAGAATTAATTCCCAATTCCCCAGGCATCAAATAAAACGAAAGGCTCAGTC
GAAAGACTGGGCCTTTCGTTTTATCTGTTGTTTGTCGGTGAACGCTCTCCTGAGTAGGACAAATCCGCCG
GGAGCGGATTTGAACGTTGCGAAGCAACGGCCCGGAGGGTGGCGGGC
Features (pLannotate 1.2.2; 21 found; start..end, strand, type, name):
     44..130     +  terminator     rrnB T1 terminator: Escherichia coli rrnB; transcription terminator T1 from the E. coli rrnB gene
    265..283     +  promoter       T7 promoter: promoter for bacteriophage T7 RNA polymerase
    284..308     +  protein_bind   lac operator: The lac repressor binds to the lac operator to inhibit transcription in E. coli. This inhibition can be relieved by adding lactose or isopropyl-β-D-thiogalactopyranoside (IPTG). lac repressor encoded by lacI
    323..345     +  RBS            RBS: efficient ribosome binding site from bacteriophage T7 gene 10 (Olins and Rangwala, 1989)
    374..721     +  CDS            dnaB (fragment): DNAB_MYCTU - Experimental evidence at protein level: Swiss-Prot protein existence level 1. The intein is an endonuclease. From Mycobacterium tuberculosis (strain ATCC 25618 / H37Rv).
    707..856     +  CDS            dnaB (fragment): DNAB_MYCTU - Experimental evidence at protein level: Swiss-Prot protein existence level 1. The intein is an endonuclease. From Mycobacterium tuberculosis (strain ATCC 25618 / H37Rv).
   1109..1158    +  CDS            SET1 (fragment): solubility-enhancement tag derived from T7 phage gene 10B
   1166..1213    +  terminator     T7 terminator: transcription terminator for bacteriophage T7 RNA polymerase
   1273..1377    +  promoter       AmpR promoter: bla
   1378..2238    +  CDS            AmpR: β-lactamase; bla; confers resistance to ampicillin, carbenicillin, and related antibiotics
   2280..2793    -  rep_origin     M13 ori (sequence partly withheld): M13 bacteriophage origin of replication; arrow indicates direction of (+) strand synthesis
   2904..3492    +  rep_origin     ori: high-copy-number ColE1/pMB1/pBR322/pUC origin of replication
   3669..3759    -  misc_feature   bom (fragment): basis of mobility region from pBR322
   3861..4052    -  CDS            rop: Rop protein, which maintains plasmids at low copy number; rop
   4093..4203    +  CDS            mbeC (fragment): MBEC_ECOLX - Experimental evidence at protein level: Swiss-Prot protein existence level 1. Required for efficient mobilization of ColE1 plasmid and is thus essential to promote the specific transfer of the plasmid during conjugation. Probably functions by inducing DNA bending, helping the MbeA relaxase to melt the DNA around the nic site and cleave the phosphodiester bond. Binds specifically double-stranded DNA (dsDNA) containing the ColE1 oriT but does not recognize the inverted repeat (IR). From Escherichia coli.
   4238..4560    -  CDS            TcR (fragment): tetracycline efflux protein; tet; confers resistance to tetracycline
   4575..4596    -  protein_bind   CAP binding site: CAP binding activates transcription in the presence of cAMP. E. coli catabolite activator protein
   4609..5691    -  CDS            lacI: lac repressor; lacI; The lac repressor binds to the lac operator to inhibit transcription in E. coli. This inhibition can be relieved by adding lactose or isopropyl-β-D-thiogalactopyranoside (IPTG).
   5692..5769    -  promoter       lacI promoter: lacI
   5777..5870    -  CDS            TcR (fragment): tetracycline efflux protein; tet; confers resistance to tetracycline
   5922..6008    +  terminator     rrnB T1 terminator: Escherichia coli rrnB; transcription terminator T1 from the E. coli rrnB gene
