[The description below was written by a language model from this plasmid's Addgene catalogue record and pLannotate feature annotations shown in this document.]
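Description:
pTWIN1-His6-Ssp-Htt2-90(A2C)-15Q-A60C is a bacterial expression plasmid of about 6.1 kb built on the pTWIN1 intein-fusion backbone. It produces a fragment of human huntingtin (HTT) exon 1 in E. coli. It is selected with ampicillin through the bla gene and replicates from a ColE1/pMB1-type origin. The presence of rop is consistent with the low copy number recorded in the catalogue. An M13 phage origin, a partial bom region and residual tetracycline-resistance fragments are carried over from the parental backbone. The plasmid also encodes lacI under its own promoter.

The expression cassette consists of a T7 promoter with an adjacent lac operator, the T7 gene 10 ribosome binding site, the fusion open reading frame and a T7 terminator. Transcription therefore depends on T7 RNA polymerase and is inducible with IPTG. The encoded protein has an N-terminal His6 tag and the Ssp DnaB intein, followed by huntingtin residues 2–90 with a 15-glutamine tract and the substitutions A2C and A60C. The automated annotation does not label the Htt insert, which presumably lies in the unannotated stretch downstream of the intein. It assigns the intein region to fragments of a mycobacterial DnaB homologue, probably by sequence similarity, whereas the catalogue names the Ssp intein. The short "SET1" hit just upstream of the terminator is likely a similar similarity-based call.

In the pTWIN1 system, the His tag allows affinity capture and the intein then cleaves itself at its C-terminal junction, releasing the target without a leftover tag. Here that would leave the engineered Cys2 at the N-terminus. The two introduced cysteines offer defined thiol positions, for example for site-specific labelling, though the record does not state this purpose. The associated publication concerns the structural features of monomeric huntingtin exon 1 across polyglutamine lengths.
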