Addgene plasmid #114608: pTWIN1-His6-Ssp-Htt2-90(A2C)-15Q-A60C
Purpose: Bacterial expression of Htt fragment containing amino acids 2-90, with A2C & A60C cysteine mutations and a 15 polyQ repeat
Depositing lab: Hilal Lashuel. Depositing organization: Swiss Federal Institute of Technology (EPFL). Publication: Monomeric Huntingtin Exon 1 Has Similar Overall Structural Features for Wild-Type and Pathological Polyglutamine Lengths. Warner JB 4th, Ruff KM, Tan PS, Lemke EA, Pappu RV, Lashuel HA. J Am Chem Soc. 2017 Oct 18;139(41):14456-14469. doi: 10.1021/jacs.7b06659. Epub 2017 Oct 9. PubMed 28937758.
Backbone
  Vector backbone: pTWIN1
  Backbone manufacturer: NEB
  Vector type: Bacterial Expression
Growth in bacteria
  Bacterial resistance: Ampicillin, 100 μg/mL
  Growth temperature: 30°C
  Growth strain: NEB Stable
  Copy number: Low Copy
Gene/Insert
  Gene/Insert name: Huntingtin Exon1 fragment
  Species: H. sapiens (human)
  Mutation: A2C, A60C; 15 polyQ repeat
  Entrez Gene: HTT (a.k.a. HD, IT15, LOMARS)
  Tag / fusion protein: His6-Ssp DnaB intein (N terminal on backbone)
  Cloning method: Ligation Independent Cloning
  Sequencing primers: 5′ T7; 3′ T7-Term
Terms and licenses: Academic/Nonprofit Terms; Industry Terms: Not Available to Industry
How to cite: pTWIN1-His6-Ssp-Htt2-90(A2C)-15Q-A60C was a gift from Hilal Lashuel (Addgene plasmid # 114608 ; http://n2t.net/addgene:114608 ; RRID:Addgene_114608)
